Addgene plasmid #191386: pSLIK-PUM2-rABE-Flag
Purpose: Doxycycline inducible expression of PUM2-rABE
Depositing lab: Stephen Floor. Depositing organization: University of California, San Francisco (UCSF). Publication: RNA molecular recording with an engineered RNA deaminase. Lin Y, Kwok S, Hein AE, Thai BQ, Alabi Y, Ostrowski MS, Wu K, Floor SN. Nat Methods. 2023 Dec;20(12):1887-1899. doi: 10.1038/s41592-023-02046-z. Epub 2023 Oct 19. PubMed 37857907.
Backbone
  Vector backbone: pSLIK
  Backbone size w/o insert (bp): 12648
  Total vector size (bp): 16488
  Vector type: Mammalian Expression, Lentiviral
  Selectable markers: Hygromycin
Growth in bacteria
  Bacterial resistance: Ampicillin, 100 μg/mL
  Growth temperature: 37°C
  Growth strain: NEB Stable
  Copy number: High Copy
Gene/Insert
  Gene/Insert name: PUM2-rABE
  Species: H. sapiens (human), Synthetic
  Insert size (bp): 3840
  Entrez Gene: PUM2 (a.k.a. PUMH2, PUML2)
  Promoter: tet-inducible promoter
  Tag / fusion protein: Flag (C terminal on insert)
  Cloning method: Gibson Cloning
  Sequencing primers: 5′ tcagatcgccactagtccaccATGAATCATGATTTTCAAGCTCT; 3′ gctgggtctagatatctcgagtcaCTTGTCATCGTCATCCTTGTAATC
Terms and licenses: Academic/Nonprofit Terms; Industry Terms: Not Available to Industry
How to cite: pSLIK-PUM2-rABE-Flag was a gift from Stephen Floor (Addgene plasmid # 191386 ; http://n2t.net/addgene:191386 ; RRID:Addgene_191386)
