[The description below was written by a language model from this plasmid's Addgene catalogue record and pLannotate feature annotations shown in this document.]
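Description:
pSLIK-PUM2-rABE-Flag is a 16.5 kb HIV-1-based lentiviral vector built on the pSLIK single-vector inducible backbone, designed for doxycycline-controlled expression of a PUM2–RNA adenosine deaminase fusion in mammalian cells. It is propagated in E. coli through a high-copy ColE1/pUC origin with ampicillin resistance. An f1 origin and an SV40/EM7-driven bleomycin/Zeocin resistance cassette lie in the plasmid backbone outside the viral genome. Viral RNA is transcribed from a CMV enhancer/promoter fused to a truncated 5' LTR. It carries the Ψ packaging signal with a partial gag fragment, the RRE for Rev-dependent nuclear export, and the cPPT/CTS. A WPRE precedes the truncated 3' LTR, which is followed by a bGH polyadenylation signal.

The payload sits between attB1 and attB2 Gateway recombination scars. A tight TRE promoter (seven tet operators plus a minimal CMV promoter) drives full-length human PUM2, a Pumilio-family protein that binds Pumilio response elements in mRNA 3' UTRs. PUM2 is fused in frame to rABE, which the annotation recognises as a TadA*(7.10)-related evolved adenosine deaminase, and the fusion ends in a C-terminal FLAG tag. Downstream, a constitutive human UbC promoter expresses the rtTA3 reverse tetracycline transactivator, followed by an EMCV IRES and a hygromycin resistance gene. A single integrated provirus therefore supplies the inducer-responsive activator, the selection marker and the inducible transgene. Adding doxycycline allows rtTA3 to activate the TRE promoter.

According to the associated publication title, the construct is used for RNA molecular recording with an engineered RNA deaminase. Presumably the deaminase marks transcripts bound by PUM2 with adenosine edits, although the record does not spell out this mechanism.
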