Features (pLannotate 1.2.2; 43 found; start..end, strand, type, name):
    234..334     +  CDS            Rev (fragment): human immunodeficiency virus 1 (HIV-1) Rev protein; rev; enhances nuclear export of unspliced and incompletely spliced viral mRNAs
    384..501     +  misc_feature   cPPT/CTS: central polypurine tract and central termination sequence of HIV-1
    558..582     +  protein_bind   attB1: mutant version of attB; recombination site for the Gateway® BP reaction BP Clonase™
    614..928     +  promoter       tight TRE promoter: Tet-responsive promoter PTight, consisting of seven tet operator sequences followed by the minimal CMV promoter
    940..4131    +  CDS            PUM2: PUM2_HUMAN - Also known as KIAA0235, PUMH2. Experimental evidence at protein level: Swiss-Prot protein existence level 1. Sequence-specific RNA-binding protein that acts as a post- transcriptional repressor by binding the 3'-UTR of mRNA targets. Binds to an RNA consensus sequence, the Pumilio Response Element (PRE), 5'- UGUANAUA-3', that is related to the Nanos Response Element (NRE) (, PubMed:21397187). Mediates post-transcriptional repression of transcripts via different mechanisms: acts via direct recruitment of the CCR4-POP2-NOT deadenylase leading to translational inhibition and mRNA degr
   4255..4697    +  CDS            TadA*(7.10) (fragment): DNA adenosine deaminase evolved from the E. coli tRNA adenosine deaminase TadA (Gaudelli et al., 2017)
   4753..4776    +  CDS            FLAG: FLAG® epitope tag, followed by an enterokinase cleavage site
   4794..4818    -  protein_bind   attB2: mutant version of attB; recombination site for the Gateway® BP reaction BP Clonase™
   4868..6079    +  promoter       UbC promoter: human ubiquitin C promoter
   6144..6196    +  misc_feature   MCS (fragment): multiple cloning site
   6204..6901    +  CDS            rtTA3 (fragment): reverse tetracycline transactivator 3 activates expression from Tet-responsive promoters in the presence of doxycycline
   6831..6941    +  CDS            VP48: 3 tandem repeats of the minimal activation domain of herpes simplex virus VP16 (Cheng et al., 2013)
   7114..7576    +  misc_feature   IRES: internal ribosome entry site (IRES) of the encephalomyocarditis virus (EMCV)
   7634..8654    +  CDS            HygR (fragment): aminoglycoside phosphotransferase from E. coli; aph(4)-Ia; confers resistance to hygromycin
   8672..8950    +  CDS            yokD (fragment): YOKD_BACSU - Experimental evidence at protein level: Swiss-Prot protein existence level 1. May contribute to antibiotic resistance. From Bacillus subtilis (strain 168).
   8980..9063    +  CDS            large T antigen (fragment): large T antigen from SV40 (simian virus 40)
   9097..9120    +  misc_feature   MCS (fragment): pBluescript multiple cloning site
   9120..9708    +  misc_feature   WPRE: woodchuck hepatitis virus posttranscriptional regulatory element
   9709..9728    +  misc_feature   MCS (fragment): pBluescript multiple cloning site
   9730..10230   +  CDS            nef (fragment): NEF_HV1LA - Experimental evidence at protein level: Swiss-Prot protein existence level 1. Extracellular Nef protein targets CD4(+) T-lymphocytes for apoptosis by interacting with CXCR4 surface receptors. From Human immunodeficiency virus type 1 group M subtype B (isolate Lai) (HIV-1).
  10237..10417   +  LTR            5' LTR (truncated): truncated 5' long terminal repeat (LTR) from HIV-1
  10449..10673   +  polyA_signal   bGH poly(A) signal: bovine growth hormone polyadenylation signal
  10677..10698   +  promoter       SV40 promoter (fragment): SV40 enhancer and early promoter
  10719..11147   +  rep_origin     f1 ori (sequence partly withheld): f1 bacteriophage origin of replication; arrow indicates direction of (+) strand synthesis
  11161..11490   +  promoter       SV40 promoter: SV40 enhancer and early promoter
  11538..11585   +  promoter       EM7 promoter: synthetic bacterial promoter&nbsp
  11604..11978   +  CDS            BleoR: antibiotic-binding protein; Sh ble from Streptoalloteichus hindustanus; confers resistance to bleomycin, phleomycin, and Zeocin™
  11988..12113   +  CDS            ble (fragment): BLE_KLEPN - Experimental evidence at protein level: Swiss-Prot protein existence level 1. Binding protein with a strong affinity to the bleomycin family of antibiotics. Binds to CL990; an antimitotic-antibiotic compound. From Klebsiella pneumoniae.
  12108..12229   +  polyA_signal   SV40 poly(A) signal: SV40 polyadenylation signal
  12300..12322   -  protein_bind   lac operator (fragment): The lac repressor binds to the lac operator to inhibit transcription in E. coli. This inhibition can be relieved by adding lactose or isopropyl-β-D-thiogalactopyranoside (IPTG). lac repressor encoded by lacI
  12326..12356   -  promoter       lac promoter: promoter for the E. coli lac operon
  12371..12392   -  protein_bind   CAP binding site: CAP binding activates transcription in the presence of cAMP. E. coli catabolite activator protein
  12405..12497   -  CDS            lacI (fragment): lac repressor; lacI; The lac repressor binds to the lac operator to inhibit transcription in E. coli. This inhibition can be relieved by adding lactose or isopropyl-β-D-thiogalactopyranoside (IPTG).
  12680..13268   -  rep_origin     ori: high-copy-number ColE1/pMB1/pBR322/pUC origin of replication
  13439..14299   -  CDS            AmpR: β-lactamase; bla; confers resistance to ampicillin, carbenicillin, and related antibiotics
  14300..14404   -  promoter       AmpR promoter: bla
  14463..14515   -  misc_feature   bom (fragment): basis of mobility region from pBR322
  14670..15049   +  enhancer       CMV enhancer: human cytomegalovirus immediate early enhancer
  15050..15249   +  promoter       CMV promoter: human cytomegalovirus (CMV) immediate early promoter
  15267..15447   +  LTR            5' LTR (truncated): truncated 5' long terminal repeat (LTR) from HIV-1
  15494..15619   +  misc_feature   HIV-1 Ψ: packaging signal of human immunodeficiency virus type 1
  15603..15966   +  CDS            HIV-1 gag (fragment): gag protein from human immunodeficiency virus 1; gag
  16112..16345   +  misc_feature   RRE: The Rev response element (RRE) of HIV-1 allows for Rev-dependent mRNA export from the nucleus to the cytoplasm.
>Addgene plasmid #191386 | pSLIK-PUM2-rABE-Flag | addgene full sequence | sequence record 378083 | Addgene NGS Result
TAATACACTCCTTAATTGAAGAATCGCAAAACCAGCAAGAAAAGAATGAACAAGAATTATTGGAATTAGA
TAAATGGGCAAGTTTGTGGAATTGGTTTAACATAACAAATTGGCTGTGGTATATAAAATTATTCATAATG
ATAGTAGGAGGCTTGGTAGGTTTAAGAATAGTTTTTGCTGTACTTTCTATAGTGAATAGAGTTAGGCAGG
GATATTCACCATTATCGTTTCAGACCCACCTCCCAACCCCGAGGGGACCCGACAGGCCCGAAGGAATAGA
AGAAGAAGGTGGAGAGAGAGACAGAGACAGATCCATTCGATTAGTGAACGGATCGGCACTGCGTGCGCCA
ATTCTGCAGACAAATGGCAGTATTCATCCACAATTTTAAAAGAAAAGGGGGGATTGGGGGGTACAGTGCA
GGGGAAAGAATAGTAGACATAATAGCAACAGACATACAAACTAAAGAATTACAAAAACAAATTACAAAAA
TTCAAAATTTTCGGGTTTATTACAGGGACAGCAGAGATCCAGTTTGGTTAATTCTAGACAGTTATCAACA
AGTTTGTACAAAAAAGCAGGCTTTAAAGGAACCAATTCAGTCGACTGGATCCCGAGTTTACTCCCTATCA
GTGATAGAGAACGTATGTCGAGTTTACTCCCTATCAGTGATAGAGAACGATGTCGAGTTTACTCCCTATC
AGTGATAGAGAACGTATGTCGAGTTTACTCCCTATCAGTGATAGAGAACGTATGTCGAGTTTACTCCCTA
TCAGTGATAGAGAACGTATGTCGAGTTTATCCCTATCAGTGATAGAGAACGTATGTCGAGTTTACTCCCT
ATCAGTGATAGAGAACGTATGTCGAGGTAGGCGTGTACGGTGGGAGGCCTATATAAGCAGAGCTCGTTTA
GTGAACCGTCAGATCGCCACTAGTCCACCATGAATCATGATTTTCAAGCTCTTGCATTAGAATCTCGGGG
AATGGGAGAGCTTTTGCCTACCAAAAAGTTTTGGGAACCTGATGATTCAACAAAAGATGGACAAAAAGGC
ATATTTCTTGGGGATGATGAATGGAGAGAGACTGCATGGGGAGCTTCTCACCATTCAATGTCCCAGCCTA
TTATGGTACAGAGAAGATCTGGACAGGGTTTTCATGGAAACAGTGAAGTAAATGCAATACTGTCTCCGCG
ATCAGAAAGTGGAGGCCTTGGTGTGAGCATGGTAGAATATGTATTAAGTTCTTCTCCTGCTGATAAATTG
GATTCTCGATTTAGGAAGGGAAATTTTGGCACTAGAGATGCTGAAACAGATGGACCTGAGAAAGGAGATC
AAAAAGGCAAGGCTTCTCCATTTGAGGAGGACCAAAACAGAGATCTTAAACAAGGAGATGATGATGATTC
TAAAATAAATGGCAGAGGTTTGCCAAATGGAATGGATGCCGATTGCAAAGATTTTAATCGTACTCCTGGA
AGTCGTCAAGCCTCTCCAACTGAAGTAGTTGAGCGCTTGGGCCCCAATACTAATCCCTCAGAAGGACTGG
GGCCTCTTCCTAATCCTACAGCTAATAAACCACTTGTTGAAGAATTTTCAAATCCTGAAACTCAGAATCT
GGATGCCATGGAACAAGTTGGTCTGGAATCCTTACAGTTTGACTATCCTGGTAATCAGGTACCAATGGAC
TCTTCAGGAGCTACTGTAGGCCTTTTTGACTACAATTCCCAGCAGCAGCTCTTTCAGAGGACTAATGCAC
TAACAGTTCAACAGTTAACTGCAGCTCAACAGCAGCAATATGCATTAGCAGCAGCTCAGCAGCCACATAT
AGCTGGTGTATTCTCAGCAGGCCTTGCTCCAGCTGCATTTGTGCCAAATCCATACATTATTAGTGCTGCT
CCTCCAGGGACCGATCCGTATACTGCAGCAGGATTGGCTGCAGCAGCTACATTAGCAGGTCCAGCAGTGG
TTCCACCTCAGTATTACGGCGTTCCATGGGGGGTGTATCCAGCCAACTTATTTCAGCAGCAAGCTGCAGC
TGCGGCAAATAACACAGCCAGTCAGCAAGCAGCATCACAAGCTCAGCCTGGACAGCAACAGGTTCTCCGT
GCTGGAGCAGGTCAGCGTCCTCTTACTCCCAATCAGGGTCAGCAAGGGCAGCAAGCAGAATCACTTGCGG
CAGCTGCAGCAGCAAATCCAACATTGGCTTTTGGTCAGGGTCTTGCTACTGGCATGCCAGGCTATCAAGT
ACTAGCTCCAACTGCCTATTATGATCAGACTGGTGCCTTAGTGGTTGGCCCTGGAGCAAGGACTGGCCTT
GGAGCTCCAGTTCGGTTAATGGCTCCAACACCTGTTTTAATTAGTTCAGCAGCAGCACAAGCTGCAGCAG
CAGCAGCAGCTGGAGGAACTGCAAGTAGCCTTACAGGCAGCACAAATGGTCTGTTTCGGCCAATTGGCAC
TCAGCCACCACAGCAGCAGCAACAGCAGCCAAGCACTAATCTGCAATCTAATTCATTTTATGGAAGCAGT
TCTTTGACTAATAGCTCCCAGAGTAGTTCTTTATTTTCTCATGGACCTGGTCAACCTGGAAGTACATCTC
TTGGCTTTGGAAGTGGTAACTCTTTGGGTGCTGCTATAGGCTCAGCCCTCAGTGGATTTGGTTCATCAGT
TGGCAGTTCTGCAAGTAGTAGTGCCACAAGGAGAGAGTCTCTATCTACTAGCTCTGACTTGTACAAAAGA
TCTAGTAGCAGCCTAGCACCCATAGGGCAACCATTTTACAATAGTCTGGGATTTTCCTCCTCTCCAAGTC
CAATAGGCATGCCTCTGCCAAGCCAAACTCCAGGACATTCACTTACGCCACCGCCATCACTTTCATCACA
TGGATCCTCATCCAGTTTGCATTTAGGAGGACTGACAAATGGTAGTGGTCGATATATCTCTGCAGCACCT
GGAGCAGAAGCAAAATATCGAAGTGCTTCAAGCACTTCCAGTCTATTTAGCTCCAGCAGCCAGCTCTTTC
CTCCTTCCCGGCTTCGGTATAATAGGTCTGATATTATGCCTTCTGGCCGCAGTAGATTATTGGAAGATTT
CAGAAACAACCGCTTCCCAAACCTTCAGCTTAGAGACTTGATTGGACATATAGTTGAGTTTTCTCAAGAC
CAGCATGGTTCTAGATTCATACAGCAAAAACTAGAGAGAGCTACTCCAGCTGAGCGACAGATGGTATTTA
ATGAAATTCTGCAAGCAGCCTATCAATTAATGACTGATGTTTTTGGCAACTATGTTATACAGAAGTTTTT
TGAGTTTGGGAGTCTGGATCAAAAATTAGCCCTGGCTACTCGTATTCGTGGTCATGTTCTACCCTTAGCC
TTGCAGATGTATGGCTGCCGCGTTATTCAGAAAGCATTAGAATCTATTTCTTCTGACCAGCAGAGTGAAA
TGGTAAAGGAGCTGGATGGTCATGTGCTCAAATGTGTGAAAGATCAGAATGGAAACCATGTTGTACAAAA
ATGTATCGAATGTGTTCAGCCACAGTCACTACAGTTCATCATTGATGCTTTCAAGGGACAAGTATTTGTG
CTTTCAACTCATCCTTATGGCTGCAGAGTAATTCAGCGCATCCTAGAGCATTGCACTGCAGAACAGACCT
TACCTATCTTAGAAGAACTCCACCAACATACAGAGCAGTTGGTACAGGATCAGTATGGCAATTATGTTAT
TCAGCATGTACTGGAACACGGTCGACCTGAAGACAAGAGCAAAATTGTTTCCGAAATCAGGGGAAAGGTT
TTAGCCCTGAGTCAACACAAATTTGCCAGCAATGTAGTAGAAAAGTGTGTTACTCATGCCTCCCGTGCTG
AGAGAGCTTTACTGATTGACGAGGTTTGCTGCCAGAATGATGGTCCTCACAGTGCCTTATACACCATGAT
GAAGGACCAGTATGCCAATTACGTGGTTCAAAAGATGATTGATATGGCTGAACCTGCTCAGAGAAAGATA
ATCATGCACAAGATTCGACCTCACATTACTACTTTGCGCAAATACACATACGGGAAGCATATACTGGCCA
AGTTGGAAAAGTATTATTTGAAGAATAGCCCGGACCTAGGACCTATTGGAGGACCACCAAATGGAATGCT
GTCAGGTGGGTCCAGTGGGGGCTCCAGCGGGTCAGAAACTCCTGGGACGAGTGAATCTGCGACCCCCGAG
TCATCCGGGGGTAGCTCCGGTGGTTCCATGTCTGAGGTGGAATTCTCGCACGAATACTGGATGAGACACG
CATTGACTCTCGCAAAGAGGGCTCGGGATGAACGCGAGGTGCCCGTGGGGGCAGTACTCGTGCTTAACAA
TCGCGTAATCGGCGAAGGTTGGAATAGGGCGATCGGACTCCACGACCCCACTGCACATGCGGAAATCATG
GCCCTTCGACAGGGAGGGCTTGTGATGCAGAATTATCGACTTATCGATGCGACGCTGTACGTCACGTTTG
AACCTTGCGTAATGTGCGCGGGAGCTATGATTCACTCCCGCATTGGACGAGTTGTATTCGGTGTCCGCAA
CGCCAAGACGGGTGCCGCAGGTTCACTGATGGACGTGCTGCATTACCCAGGCATGAACCACCGGGTAGAA
ATCACAGAAGGCATATTGGCGGACGAATGTGCGGCGCTGTTGAGCTACTTTTTTCGCATGCCGAGGCAGG
TATTTAATGCGCAAAAGAAGGCTCAGTCTTCAACAGATAGCGGTGGAAGCAGTGGAGGCTCAGATTACAA
GGATGACGATGACAAGTGACTCGAGATATCTAGACCCAGCTTTCTTGTACAAAGTGGTTGATAACATCTC
GAGCCATAAAGATGGTTAATTAACCCACCCAAGATCTGGCCTCCGCGCCGGGTTTTGGCGCCTCCCGCGG
GCGCCCCCCTCCTCACGGCGAGCGCTGCCACGTCAGACGAAGGGCGCAGCGAGCGTCCTGATCCTTCCGC
CCGGACGCTCAGGACAGCGGCCCGCTGCTCATAAGACTCGGCCTTAGAACCCCAGTATCAGCAGAAGGAC
ATTTTAGGACGGGACTTGGGTGACTCTAGGGCACTGGTTTTCTTTCCAGAGAGCGGAACAGGCGAGGAAA
AGTAGTCCCTTCTCGGCGATTCTGCGGAGGGATCTCCGTGGGGCGGTGAACGCCGATGATTATATAAGGA
CGCGCCGGGTGTGGCACAGCTAGTTCCGTCGCAGCCGGGATTTGGGTCGCGGTTCTTGTTTGTGGATCGC
TGTGATCGTCACTTGGTGAGTAGCGGGCTGCTGGGCTGGCCGGGGCTTTCGTGGCCGCCGGGCCGCTCGG
TGGGACGGAAGCGTGTGGAGAGACCGCCAAGGGCTGTAGTCTGGGTCCGCGAGCAAGGTTGCCCTGAACT
GGGGGTTGGGGGGAGCGCAGCAAAATGGCGGCTGTTCCCGAGTCTTGAATGGAAGACGCTTGTGAGGCGG
GCTGTGAGGTCGTTGAAACAAGGTGGGGGGCATGGTGGGCGGCAAGAACCCAAGGTCTTGAGGCCTTCGC
TAATGCGGGAAAGCTCTTATTCGGGTGAGATGGGCTGGGGCACCATCTGGGGACCCTGACGTGAAGTTTG
TCACTGACTGGAGAACTCGGTTTGTCGTCTGTTGCGGGGGCGGCAGTTATGGCGGTGCCGTTGGGCAGTG
CACCCGTACCTTTGGGAGCGCGCGCCCTCGTCGTGTCGTGACGTCACCCGTTCTGTTGGCTTATAATGCA
GGGTGGGGCCACCTGCCGGTAGGTGTGCGGTAGGCTTTTCTCCGTCGCAGGACGCAGGGTTCGGGCCTAG
GGTAGGCTCTCCTGAATCGACAGGCGCCGGACCTCTGGTGAGGGGAGGGATAAGTGAGGCGTCAGTTTCT
TTGGTCGGTTTTATGTACCTATCTTCTTAAGTAGCTGAAGCTCCGGTTTTGAACTATGCGCTCGGGGTTG
GCGAGTGTGTTTTGTGAAGTTTTTTAGGCACCTTTTGAAATGTAATCATTTGGGTCAATATGTAATTTTC
AGTGTTAGACTAGTAAATTGTCCGCTAAATTCTGGCCGTTTTTGGCTTTTTTGTTAGACGAAGCTTGGTA
CCGAGCTCGGATCTCCACCCCGTACCGGTCCTGCAGGATTTAAATGGCGCGCCGCTAGCGCTACCGGACT
CAGATCTCGAGCTCAAGCTTCGAATTCTGCAGTCGAATTCACCATGTCTAGACTGGACAAGAGCAAAGTC
ATAAACGGAGCTCTGGAATTACTCAATGGTGTCGGTATCGAAGGCCTGACGACAAGGAAACTCGCTCAAA
AGCTGGGAGTTGAGCAGCCTACCCTGTACTGGCACGTGAAGAACAAGCGGGCCCTGCTCGATGCCCTGCC
AATCGAGATGCTGGACAGGCATCATACCCACTTCTGCCCCCTGGAAGGCGAGTCATGGCAAGACTTTCTG
CGGAACAACGCCAAGTCATACCGCTGTGCTCTCCTCTCACATCGCGACGGGGCTAAAGTGCATCTCGGCA
CCCGCCCAACAGAGAAACAGTACGAAACCCTGGAAAATCAGCTCGCGTTCCTGTGTCAGCAAGGCTTCTC
CCTGGAGAACGCACTGTACGCTCTGTCCGCCGTGGGCCACTTTACACTGGGCTGCGTATTGGAGGAACAG
GAGCATCAAGTAGCAAAAGAGGAAAGAGAGACACCTACCACCGATTCTATGCCCCCACTTCTGAGACAAG
CAATTGAGCTGTTCGACCGGCAGGGAGCCGAACCTGCCTTCCTTTTCGGCCTGGAACTAATCATATGTGG
CCTGGAGAAACAGCTAAAGTGCGAAAGCGGCGGGCCGACCGACGCCCTTGACGATTTTGACTTAGACATG
CTCCCAGCCGATGCCCTTGACGACTTTGACCTTGATATGCTGCCTGCTGACGCTCTTGACGATTTTGACC
TTGACATGCTCCCCGGGTAACTAAGTAAGGATCCGCGGCCGCACTAGAGGAATTCCGCCCCTCTCCCCCC
CCCCCCTCTCCCTCCCCCCCCCCTAACGTTACTGGCCGAAGCCGCTTGGAATAAGGCCGGTGTGCGTTTG
TCTATATGTTATTTTCCACCATATTGCCGTCTTTTGGCAATGTGAGGGCCCGGAAACCTGGCCCTGTCTT
CTTGACGAGCATTCCTAGGGGTCTTTCCCCTCTCGCCAAAGGAATGCAAGGTCTGTTGAATGTCGTGAAG
GAAGCAGTTCCTCTGGAAGCTTCTTGAAGACAAACAACGTCTGTAGCGACCCTTTGCAGGCAGCGGAACC
CCCCACCTGGCGACAGGTGCCTCTGCGGCCAAAAGCCACGTGTATAAGATACACCTGCAAAGGCGGCACA
ACCCCAGTGCCACGTTGTGAGTTGGATAGTTGTGGAAAGAGTCAAATGGCTCTCCTCAAGCGTATTCAAC
AAGGGGCTGAAGGATGCCCAGAAGGTACCCCATTGTATGGGATCTGATCTGGGGCCTCGGTGCACATGCT
TTACATGTGTTTAGTCGAGGTTAAAAAAACGTCTAGGCCCCCCGAACCACGGGGACGTGGTTTTCCTTTG
AAAAACACGATGATAAGCTTACCGGTACGCGTGATAGCTTGCCACAACCCGTACCAAAGATGGATAGATC
CGGAAAGCCTGAACTCACCGCGACGTCTGTCGAGAAGTTTCTGATCGAAAAGTTCGACAGCGTCTCCGAC
CTGATGCAGCTCTCGGAGGGCGAAGAATCTCGTGCTTTCAGCTTCGATGTAGGAGGGCGTGGATATGTCC
TGCGGGTAAATAGCTGCGCCGATGGTTTCTACAAAGATCGTTATGTTTATCGGCACTTTGCATCGGCCGC
GCTCCCGATTCCGGAAGTGCTTGACATTGGGGAATTCAGCGAGAGCCTGACCTATTGCATCTCCCGCCGT
GCACAGGGTGTCACGTTGCAAGACCTGCCTGAAACCGAACTGCCCGCTGTTCTGCAGCCGGTCGCGGAGG
CCATGGATGCGATCGCTGCGGCCGATCTTAGCCAGACGAGCGGGTTCGGCCCATTCGGACCGCAAGGAAT
CGGTCAATACACTACATGGCGTGATTTCATATGCGCGATTGCTGATCCCCATGTGTATCACTGGCAAACT
GTGATGGACGACACCGTCAGTGCGTCCGTCGCGCAGGCTCTCGATGAGCTGATGCTTTGGGCCGAGGACT
GCCCCGAAGTCCGGCACCTCGTGCACGCGGATTTCGGCTCCAACAATGTCCTGACGGACAATGGCCGCAT
AACAGCGGTCATTGACTGGAGCGAGGCGATGTTCGGGGATTCCCAATACGAGGTCGCCAACATCTTCTTC
TGGAGGCCGTGGTTGGCTTGTATGGAGCAGCAGACGCGCTACTTCGAGCGGAGGCATCCGGAGCTTGCAG
GATCGCCGCGGCTCCGGGCGTATATGCTCCGCATTGGTCTTGACCAACTCTATCAGAGCTTGGTTGACGG
CAATTTCGATGATGCAGCTTGGGCGCAGGGTCGATGCGACGCAATCGTCCGATCCGGAGCCGGGACTGTC
GGGCGTACACAAATCGCCCGCAGAAGCGCGGCCGTCTGGACCGATGGCTGTGTAGAAGTACTCGCCGATA
GTGGAAACCGACGCCCCAGCACTCGTCCGAGGGCAAAGGAATAGAGTAGATGCCGACCGAACAAGAGCTG
ATTTCGAGAACGCCTCAGCCAGCAACTCGCGCGAGCCTAGCAAGGCAAATGCGAGAGAACGGCCTTACGC
TTGGTGGCACAGTTCTCGTCCACAGTTCGCTAAGCTCGCTCGGCTGGGTCGCGGGAGGGCCGGTCGCAGT
GATTCAGGCCCTTCTGGATTGTGTTGGTCCCCAGGGCACGATTGTCATGCCCACGCACTCGGGTGATCTG
ACTGATCCCGCAGATTGGAGATCGCCGCCCGTGCCTGCCGATTGGGTGCAGATCTCTAGATCTGTACAAG
TAAAGCGGCCGCGACTCTAGATCATAATCAGCCATACCACATTTGTAGAGGTTTTACTTGCTTTAAAAAA
CCTCCCACACCTCCCCCTGAACCTGAAACATAAAATGAATGCAATTGTTGTTGTTTAGTCCCTCCCAATT
CGATATCAAGCTTATCGATAATCAACCTCTGGATTACAAAATTTGTGAAAGATTGACTGGTATTCTTAAC
TATGTTGCTCCTTTTACGCTATGTGGATACGCTGCTTTAATGCCTTTGTATCATGCTATTGCTTCCCGTA
TGGCTTTCATTTTCTCCTCCTTGTATAAATCCTGGTTGCTGTCTCTTTATGAGGAGTTGTGGCCCGTTGT
CAGGCAACGTGGCGTGGTGTGCACTGTGTTTGCTGACGCAACCCCCACTGGTTGGGGCATTGCCACCACC
TGTCAGCTCCTTTCCGGGACTTTCGCTTTCCCCCTCCCTATTGCCACGGCGGAACTCATCGCCGCCTGCC
TTGCCCGCTGCTGGACAGGGGCTCGGCTGTTGGGCACTGACAATTCCGTGGTGTTGTCGGGGAAATCATC
GTCCTTTCCTTGGCTGCTCGCCTGTGTTGCCACCTGGATTCTGCGCGGGACGTCCTTCTGCTACGTCCCT
TCGGCCCTCAATCCAGCGGACCTTCCTTCCCGCGGCCTGCTGCCGGCTCTGCGGCCTCTTCCGCGTCTTC
GCCTTCGCCCTCAGACGAGTCGGATCTCCCTTTGGGCCGCCTCCCCGCATCGATACCGTCGACCTCGATC
GAGACCTAGAAAAACATGGAGCAATCACAAGTAGCAATACAGCAGCTACCAATGCTGATTGTGCCTGGCT
AGAAGCACAAGAGGAGGAGGAGGTGGGTTTTCCAGTCACACCTCAGGTACCTTTAAGACCAATGACTTAC
AAGGCAGCTGTAGATCTTAGCCACTTTTTAAAAGAAAAGGGGGGACTGGAAGGGCTAATTCACTCCCAAC
GAAGACAAGATATCCTTGATCTGTGGATCTACCACACACAAGGCTACTTCCCTGATTGGCAGAACTACAC
ACCAGGGCCAGGGATCAGATATCCACTGACCTTTGGATGGTGCTACAAGCTAGTACCAGTTGAGCAAGAG
AAGGTAGAAGAAGCCAATGAAGGAGAGAACACCCGCTTGTTACACCCTGTGAGCCTGCATGGGATGGATG
ACCCGGAGAGAGAAGTATTAGAGTGGAGGTTTGACAGCCGCCTAGCATTTCATCACATGGCCCGAGAGCT
GCATCCGGACTGTACTGGGTCTCTCTGGTTAGACCAGATCTGAGCCTGGGAGCTCTCTGGCTAACTAGGG
AACCCACTGCTTAAGCCTCAATAAAGCTTGCCTTGAGTGCTTCAAGTAGTGTGTGCCCGTCTGTTGTGTG
ACTCTGGTAACTAGAGATCCCTCAGACCCTTTTAGTCAGTGTGGAAAATCTCTAGCAGGGCCCGTTTAAA
CCCGCTGATCAGCCTCGACTGTGCCTTCTAGTTGCCAGCCATCTGTTGTTTGCCCCTCCCCCGTGCCTTC
CTTGACCCTGGAAGGTGCCACTCCCACTGTCCTTTCCTAATAAAATGAGGAAATTGCATCGCATTGTCTG
AGTAGGTGTCATTCTATTCTGGGGGGTGGGGTGGGGCAGGACAGCAAGGGGGAGGATTGGGAAGACAATA
GCAGGCATGCTGGGGATGCGGTGGGCTCTATGGCTTCTGAGGCGGAAAGAACCAGCTGGGGCTCTAGGGG
GTATCCCC
[124 nt withheld, positions 10719-10842]
C
[91 nt withheld, positions 10844-10934]
A
[49 nt withheld, positions 10936-10984]
CCTTTGACGTTGGAGTCCACGTTCTTT
[37 nt withheld, positions 11012-11048]
ACCCTATCTCGGTCTATTCTTTTGATTTATAAGGGATTTTGCCGATTTCGGCCTATTGGTTAAAAAATGA
GCTGATTTAACAAAAATTTAACGCGAATTAATTCTGTGGAATGTGTGTCAGTTAGGGTGTGGAAAGTCCC
CAGGCTCCCCAGCAGGCAGAAGTATGCAAAGCATGCATCTCAATTAGTCAGCAACCAGGTGTGGAAAGTC
CCCAGGCTCCCCAGCAGGCAGAAGTATGCAAAGCATGCATCTCAATTAGTCAGCAACCATAGTCCCGCCC
CTAACTCCGCCCATCCCGCCCCTAACTCCGCCCAGTTCCGCCCATTCTCCGCCCCATGGCTGACTAATTT
TTTTTATTTATGCAGAGGCCGAGGCCGCCTCTGCCTCTGAGCTATTCCAGAAGTAGTGAGGAGGCTTTTT
TGGAGGCCTAGGCTTTTGCAAAAAGCTCCCGGGAGCTTGTATATCCATTTTCGGATCTGATCAGCACGTG
TTGACAATTAATCATCGGCATAGTATATCGGCATAGTATAATACGACAAGGTGAGGAACTAAACCATGGC
CAAGTTGACCAGTGCCGTTCCGGTGCTCACCGCGCGCGACGTCGCCGGAGCGGTCGAGTTCTGGACCGAC
CGGCTCGGGTTCTCCCGGGACTTCGTGGAGGACGACTTCGCCGGTGTGGTCCGGGACGACGTGACCCTGT
TCATCAGCGCGGTCCAGGACCAGGTGGTGCCGGACAACACCCTGGCCTGGGTGTGGGTGCGCGGCCTGGA
CGAGCTGTACGCCGAGTGGTCGGAGGTCGTGTCCACGAACTTCCGGGACGCCTCCGGGCCGGCCATGACC
GAGATCGGCGAGCAGCCGTGGGGGCGGGAGTTCGCCCTGCGCGACCCGGCCGGCAACTGCGTGCACTTCG
TGGCCGAGGAGCAGGACTGACACGTGCTACGAGATTTCGATTCCACCGCCGCCTTCTATGAAAGGTTGGG
CTTCGGAATCGTTTTCCGGGACGCCGGCTGGATGATCCTCCAGCGCGGGGATCTCATGCTGGAGTTCTTC
GCCCACCCCAACTTGTTTATTGCAGCTTATAATGGTTACAAATAAAGCAATAGCATCACAAATTTCACAA
ATAAAGCATTTTTTTCACTGCATTCTAGTTGTGGTTTGTCCAAACTCATCAATGTATCTTATCATGTCTG
TATACCGTCGACCTCTAGCTAGAGCTTGGCGTAATCATGGTCATAGCTGTTTCCTGTGTGAAATTGTTAT
CCGCTCACAATTCCACACAACATACGAGCCGGAAGCATAAAGTGTAAAGCCTGGGGTGCCTAATGAGTGA
GCTAACTCACATTAATTGCGTTGCGCTCACTGCCCGCTTTCCAGTCGGGAAACCTGTCGTGCCAGCTGCA
TTAATGAATCGGCCAACGCGCGGGGAGAGGCGGTTTGCGTATTGGGCGCTCTTCCGCTTCCTCGCTCACT
GACTCGCTGCGCTCGGTCGTTCGGCTGCGGCGAGCGGTATCAGCTCACTCAAAGGCGGTAATACGGTTAT
CCACAGAATCAGGGGATAACGCAGGAAAGAACATGTGAGCAAAAGGCCAGCAAAAGGCCAGGAACCGTAA
AAAGGCCGCGTTGCTGGCGTTTTTCCATAGGCTCCGCCCCCCTGACGAGCATCACAAAAATCGACGCTCA
AGTCAGAGGTGGCGAAACCCGACAGGACTATAAAGATACCAGGCGTTTCCCCCTGGAAGCTCCCTCGTGC
GCTCTCCTGTTCCGACCCTGCCGCTTACCGGATACCTGTCCGCCTTTCTCCCTTCGGGAAGCGTGGCGCT
TTCTCATAGCTCACGCTGTAGGTATCTCAGTTCGGTGTAGGTCGTTCGCTCCAAGCTGGGCTGTGTGCAC
GAACCCCCCGTTCAGCCCGACCGCTGCGCCTTATCCGGTAACTATCGTCTTGAGTCCAACCCGGTAAGAC
ACGACTTATCGCCACTGGCAGCAGCCACTGGTAACAGGATTAGCAGAGCGAGGTATGTAGGCGGTGCTAC
AGAGTTCTTGAAGTGGTGGCCTAACTACGGCTACACTAGAAGAACAGTATTTGGTATCTGCGCTCTGCTG
AAGCCAGTTACCTTCGGAAAAAGAGTTGGTAGCTCTTGATCCGGCAAACAAACCACCGCTGGTAGCGGTG
GTTTTTTTGTTTGCAAGCAGCAGATTACGCGCAGAAAAAAAGGATCTCAAGAAGATCCTTTGATCTTTTC
TACGGGGTCTGACGCTCAGTGGAACGAAAACTCACGTTAAGGGATTTTGGTCATGAGATTATCAAAAAGG
ATCTTCACCTAGATCCTTTTAAATTAAAAATGAAGTTTTAAATCAATCTAAAGTATATATGAGTAAACTT
GGTCTGACAGTTACCAATGCTTAATCAGTGAGGCACCTATCTCAGCGATCTGTCTATTTCGTTCATCCAT
AGTTGCCTGACTCCCCGTCGTGTAGATAACTACGATACGGGAGGGCTTACCATCTGGCCCCAGTGCTGCA
ATGATACCGCGAGACCCACGCTCACCGGCTCCAGATTTATCAGCAATAAACCAGCCAGCCGGAAGGGCCG
AGCGCAGAAGTGGTCCTGCAACTTTATCCGCCTCCATCCAGTCTATTAATTGTTGCCGGGAAGCTAGAGT
AAGTAGTTCGCCAGTTAATAGTTTGCGCAACGTTGTTGCCATTGCTACAGGCATCGTGGTGTCACGCTCG
TCGTTTGGTATGGCTTCATTCAGCTCCGGTTCCCAACGATCAAGGCGAGTTACATGATCCCCCATGTTGT
GCAAAAAAGCGGTTAGCTCCTTCGGTCCTCCGATCGTTGTCAGAAGTAAGTTGGCCGCAGTGTTATCACT
CATGGTTATGGCAGCACTGCATAATTCTCTTACTGTCATGCCATCCGTAAGATGCTTTTCTGTGACTGGT
GAGTACTCAACCAAGTCATTCTGAGAATAGTGTATGCGGCGACCGAGTTGCTCTTGCCCGGCGTCAATAC
GGGATAATACCGCGCCACATAGCAGAACTTTAAAAGTGCTCATCATTGGAAAACGTTCTTCGGGGCGAAA
ACTCTCAAGGATCTTACCGCTGTTGAGATCCAGTTCGATGTAACCCACTCGTGCACCCAACTGATCTTCA
GCATCTTTTACTTTCACCAGCGTTTCTGGGTGAGCAAAAACAGGAAGGCAAAATGCCGCAAAAAAGGGAA
TAAGGGCGACACGGAAATGTTGAATACTCATACTCTTCCTTTTTCAATATTATTGAAGCATTTATCAGGG
TTATTGTCTCATGAGCGGATACATATTTGAATGTATTTAGAAAAATAAACAAATAGGGGTTCCGCGCACA
TTTCCCCGAAAAGTGCCACCTGACGTCGACGGATCGGGAGATCTCCCGATCCCCTATGGTGCACTCTCAG
TACAATCTGCTCTGATGCCGCATAGTTAAGCCAGTATCTGCTCCCTGCTTGTGTGTTGGAGGTCGCTGAG
TAGTGCGCGAGCAAAATTTAAGCTACAACAAGGCAAGGCTTGACCGACAATTGCATGAAGAATCTGCTTA
GGGTTAGGCGTTTTGCGCTGCTTCGCGATGTACGGGCCAGATATACGCGTTGACATTGATTATTGACTAG
TTATTAATAGTAATCAATTACGGGGTCATTAGTTCATAGCCCATATATGGAGTTCCGCGTTACATAACTT
ACGGTAAATGGCCCGCCTGGCTGACCGCCCAACGACCCCCGCCCATTGACGTCAATAATGACGTATGTTC
CCATAGTAACGCCAATAGGGACTTTCCATTGACGTCAATGGGTGGAGTATTTACGGTAAACTGCCCACTT
GGCAGTACATCAAGTGTATCATATGCCAAGTACGCCCCCTATTGACGTCAATGACGGTAAATGGCCCGCC
TGGCATTATGCCCAGTACATGACCTTATGGGACTTTCCTACTTGGCAGTACATCTACGTATTAGTCATCG
CTATTACCATGGTGATGCGGTTTTGGCAGTACATCAATGGGCGTGGATAGCGGTTTGACTCACGGGGATT
TCCAAGTCTCCACCCCATTGACGTCAATGGGAGTTTGTTTTGGCACCAAAATCAACGGGACTTTCCAAAA
TGTCGTAACAACTCCGCCCCATTGACGCAAATGGGCGGTAGGCGTGTACGGTGGGAGGTCTATATAAGCA
GCGCGTTTTGCCTGTACTGGGTCTCTCTGGTTAGACCAGATCTGAGCCTGGGAGCTCTCTGGCTAACTAG
GGAACCCACTGCTTAAGCCTCAATAAAGCTTGCCTTGAGTGCTTCAAGTAGTGTGTGCCCGTCTGTTGTG
TGACTCTGGTAACTAGAGATCCCTCAGACCCTTTTAGTCAGTGTGGAAAATCTCTAGCAGTGGCGCCCGA
ACAGGGACTTGAAAGCGAAAGGGAAACCAGAGGAGCTCTCTCGACGCAGGACTCGGCTTGCTGAAGCGCG
CACGGCAAGAGGCGAGGGGCGGCGACTGGTGAGTACGCCAAAAATTTTGACTAGCGGAGGCTAGAAGGAG
AGAGATGGGTGCGAGAGCGTCAGTATTAAGCGGGGGAGAATTAGATCGCGATGGGAAAAAATTCGGTTAA
GGCCAGGGGGAAAGAAAAAATATAAATTAAAACATATAGTATGGGCAAGCAGGGAGCTAGAACGATTCGC
AGTTAATCCTGGCCTGTTAGAAACATCAGAAGGCTGTAGACAAATACTGGGACAGCTACAACCATCCCTT
CAGACAGGATCAGAAGAACTTAGATCATTATATAATACAGTAGCAACCCTCTATTGTGTGCATCAAAGGA
TAGAGATAAAAGACACCAAGGAAGCTTTAGACAAGATAGAGGAAGAGCAAAACAAAAGTAAGACCACCGC
ACAGCAAGCGGCCGCTGATCTTCAGACCTGGAGGAGGAGATATGAGGGACAATTGGAGAAGTGAATTATA
TAAATATAAAGTAGTAAAAATTGAACCATTAGGAGTAGCACCCACCAAGGCAAAGAGAAGAGTGGTGCAG
AGAGAAAAAAGAGCAGTGGGAATAGGAGCTTTGTTCCTTGGGTTCTTGGGAGCAGCAGGAAGCACTATGG
GCGCAGCGTCAATGACGCTGACGGTACAGGCCAGACAATTATTGTCTGGTATAGTGCAGCAGCAGAACAA
TTTGCTGAGGGCTATTGAGGCGCAACAGCATCTGTTGCAACTCACAGTCTGGGGCATCAAGCAGCTCCAG
GCAAGAATCCTGGCTGTGGAAAGATACCTAAAGGATCAACAGCTCCTGGGGATTTGGGGTTGCTCTGGAA
AACTCATTTGCACCACTGCTGTGCCTTGGAATGCTAGTTGGAGTAATAAATCTCTGGAACAGATTTGGAA
TCACACGACCTGGATGGAGTGGGACAGAGAAATTAACAATTACACAAGCT
